>Addgene plasmid #211526 | BPK1520 sgRPS3 | addgene full sequence | sequence record 421062 | Addgene NGS Result
CGAGGTACCTCTCTACATATGACATGTGAGCAAAAGGCCAGCAAAAGGCCAGGAACCGTAAAAAGGCCGC
GTTGCTGGCGTTTTTCCATAGGCTCCGCCCCCCTGACGAGCATCACAAAAATCGACGCTCAAGTCAGAGG
TGGCGAAACCCGACAGGACTATAAAGATACCAGGCGTTTCCCCCTGGAAGCTCCCTCGTGCGCTCTCCTG
TTCCGACCCTGCCGCTTACCGGATACCTGTCCGCCTTTCTCCCTTCGGGAAGCGTGGCGCTTTCTCATAG
CTCACGCTGTAGGTATCTCAGTTCGGTGTAGGTCGTTCGCTCCAAGCTGGGCTGTGTGCACGAACCCCCC
GTTCAGCCCGACCGCTGCGCCTTATCCGGTAACTATCGTCTTGAGTCCAACCCGGTAAGACACGACTTAT
CGCCACTGGCAGCAGCCACTGGTAACAGGATTAGCAGAGCGAGGTATGTAGGCGGTGCTACAGAGTTCTT
GAAGTGGTGGCCTAACTACGGCTACACTAGAAGAACAGTATTTGGTATCTGCGCTCTGCTGAAGCCAGTT
ACCTTCGGAAAAAGAGTTGGTAGCTCTTGATCCGGCAAACAAACCACCGCTGGTAGCGGTGGTTTTTTTG
TTTGCAAGCAGCAGATTACGCGCAGAAAAAAAGGATCTCAAGAAGATCCTTTGATCTTTTCTACGGGGTC
TGACGCTCAGTGGAACGAAAACTCACGTTAAGGGATTTTGGTCATGAGATTATCAAAAAGGATCTTCACC
TAGATCCTTTTAAATTAAAAATGAAGTTTTAAATCAATCTAAAGTATATATGAGTAAACTTGGTCTGACA
GTTACCAATGCTTAATCAGTGAGGCACCTATCTCAGCGATCTGTCTATTTCGTTCATCCATAGTTGCCTG
ACTCCCCGTCGTGTAGATAACTACGATACGGGAGGGCTTACCATCTGGCCCCAGTGCTGCAATGATACCG
CGAGACCCACGCTCACCGGCTCCAGATTTATCAGCAATAAACCAGCCAGCCGGAAGGGCCGAGCGCAGAA
GTGGTCCTGCAACTTTATCCGCCTCCATCCAGTCTATTAATTGTTGCCGGGAAGCTAGAGTAAGTAGTTC
GCCAGTTAATAGTTTGCGCAACGTTGTTGCCATTGCTACAGGCATCGTGGTGTCACGCTCGTCGTTTGGT
ATGGCTTCATTCAGCTCCGGTTCCCAACGATCAAGGCGAGTTACATGATCCCCCATGTTGTGCAAAAAAG
CGGTTAGCTCCTTCGGTCCTCCGATCGTTGTCAGAAGTAAGTTGGCCGCAGTGTTATCACTCATGGTTAT
GGCAGCACTGCATAATTCTCTTACTGTCATGCCATCCGTAAGATGCTTTTCTGTGACTGGTGAGTACTCA
ACCAAGTCATTCTGAGAATAGTGTATGCGGCGACCGAGTTGCTCTTGCCCGGCGTCAATACGGGATAATA
CCGCGCCACATAGCAGAACTTTAAAAGTGCTCATCATTGGAAAACGTTCTTCGGGGCGAAAACTCTCAAG
GATCTTACCGCTGTTGAGATCCAGTTCGATGTAACCCACTCGTGCACCCAACTGATCTTCAGCATCTTTT
ACTTTCACCAGCGTTTCTGGGTGAGCAAAAACAGGAAGGCAAAATGCCGCAAAAAAGGGAATAAGGGCGA
CACGGAAATGTTGAATACTCATACTCTTCCTTTTTCAATATTATTGAAGCATTTATCAGGGTTATTGTCT
CATGAGCGGATACATATTTGAATGTATTTAGAAAAATAAACAAATAGGGGTTCCGCGCACATTTCCCCGA
AAAGTGCCACCTGACGTCGCTAGCTGTACAAAAAAGCAGGCTTTAAAGGAACCAATTCAGTCGACTGGAT
CCGGTACCAAGGTCGGGCAGGAAGAGGGCCTATTTCCCATGATTCCTTCATATTTGCATATACGATACAA
GGCTGTTAGAGAGATAATTAGAATTAATTTGACTGTAAACACAAAGATATTAGTACAAAATACGTGACGT
AGAAAGTAATAATTTCTTGGGTAGTTTGCAGTTTTAAAATTATGTTTTAAAATGGACTATCATATGCTTA
CCGTAACTTGAAAGTATTTCGATTTCTTGGCTTTATATATCTTGTGGAAAGGACGAAACACCGACATACC
TGTTATGCTGTGGTTTTAGAGCTAGAAATAGCAAGTTAAAATAAGGCTAGTCCGTTATCAACTTGAAAAA
GTGGCACCGAGTCGGTGCTTTTTTTAAGCTTGGGCCGCT
Features (pLannotate 1.2.2; 6 found; start..end, strand, type, name):
     83..671     -  rep_origin     ori: high-copy-number ColE1/pMB1/pBR322/pUC origin of replication
    842..1702    -  CDS            AmpR: β-lactamase; bla; confers resistance to ampicillin, carbenicillin, and related antibiotics
   1703..1807    -  promoter       AmpR promoter: bla
   1845..1862    +  protein_bind   attB1 (fragment): mutant version of attB; recombination site for the Gateway® BP reaction BP Clonase™
   1914..2154    +  promoter       U6 promoter: RNA polymerase III promoter for human U6 snRNA
   2183..2258    +  misc_RNA       gRNA scaffold: guide RNA scaffold for the Streptococcus pyogenes CRISPR/Cas9 system
