[The description below was written by a language model from this plasmid's Addgene catalogue record and pLannotate feature annotations shown in this document.]
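Description:
BPK1520 sgRPS3 is a small (about 2.3 kb) mammalian CRISPR guide RNA expression plasmid built on the BPK1520 backbone. It is propagated in E. coli through a high-copy ColE1/pUC-type origin of replication and selected with ampicillin via a β-lactamase (AmpR) gene driven by its native bla promoter. The annotated sequence contains no mammalian selection marker, reporter or viral element, so the plasmid is suited to transient delivery into cultured cells rather than stable selection or packaging. A short fragment resembling a Gateway attB1 site lies upstream of the expression cassette and appears to be a backbone remnant rather than a functional part.

The payload is a single guide RNA cassette. The human U6 promoter, an RNA polymerase III promoter, is followed by a short gap that matches the position of the 20-nucleotide spacer recorded as sgRPS3, and then by the Streptococcus pyogenes Cas9 guide RNA scaffold. Transcription therefore yields a complete single guide RNA. The name and stated purpose indicate that it targets RPS3, which encodes ribosomal protein S3, although the record lists the insert species only as synthetic and does not state the target organism. The plasmid does not encode Cas9, so the nuclease must be supplied from a separate construct or source.

The stated purpose is to facilitate knock-in of an RPS3-Keima fusion protein. The guide would direct a Cas9 cut at the RPS3 locus so that a separately provided donor template carrying the Keima fluorescent protein sequence can be integrated by homology-directed repair, tagging the endogenous gene. The donor template is not part of this plasmid, and the record does not describe it.
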