Addgene plasmid #211526: BPK1520 sgRPS3
Purpose: Facilitate knock-in of RPS3-Keima fusion protein
Depositing lab: Richard Possemato. Depositing organization: NYU Grossman School of Medicine. Publication: Glucose limitation protects cancer cells from apoptosis induced by pyrimidine restriction and replication inhibition. Nam M, Xia W, Mir AH, Jerrett A, Spinelli JB, Huang TT, Possemato R. Nat Metab. 2024 Dec;6(12):2338-2353. doi: 10.1038/s42255-024-01166-w. Epub 2024 Nov 26. PubMed 39592843.
Backbone
  Vector backbone: BPK1520
  Vector type: Mammalian Expression, CRISPR
Growth in bacteria
  Bacterial resistance: Ampicillin, 100 μg/mL
  Growth temperature: 37°C
  Growth strain: NEB Stable
  Copy number: High Copy
Gene/Insert
  Gene/Insert name: sgRPS3
  gRNA/shRNA sequence: GACATACCTGTTATGCTGTG
  Species: Synthetic
Terms and licenses: Academic/Nonprofit Terms; Industry Terms: Not Available to Industry
How to cite: BPK1520 sgRPS3 was a gift from Richard Possemato (Addgene plasmid # 211526 ; http://n2t.net/addgene:211526 ; RRID:Addgene_211526)
